Addgene plasmid #196508: pMD2.G-VSV-G-mut
Purpose: VSV-G mutant (K47Q, R354A)
Depositing lab: Howard Chang. Depositing organization: Stanford University. Publication: Engineered cell entry links receptor biology with single-cell genomics. Yu B, Shi Q, Belk JA, Yost KE, Parker KR, Li R, Liu BB, Huang H, Lingwood D, Greenleaf WJ, Davis MM, Satpathy AT, Chang HY. Cell. 2022 Dec 22;185(26):4904-4920.e22. doi: 10.1016/j.cell.2022.11.016. Epub 2022 Dec 13. PubMed 36516854.
Backbone
  Vector backbone: pMD2.G
  Backbone size w/o insert (bp): 1425
  Total vector size (bp): 5822
  Modifications to backbone: Two points mutations in VSV-G: K47Q, R354A
  Vector type: Mammalian Expression
  Selectable markers: NA
Growth in bacteria
  Bacterial resistance: Ampicillin, 100 μg/mL
  Growth temperature: 37°C
  Growth strain: NEB Stable
  Copy number: High Copy
Gene/Insert
  Gene/Insert name: VSV-G
  Insert size (bp): 1425
  Mutation: K47Q, R354A
  Promoter: CMV
  Tag / fusion protein: NA
  Cloning method: Gibson Cloning
  Sequencing primers: 5′ gcccttttgctaatcatgttcatacct; 3′ ttggacttagggaacaaaggaacct
Terms and licenses: Academic/Nonprofit Terms; Industry Terms: Not Available to Industry
How to cite: pMD2.G-VSV-G-mut was a gift from Howard Chang (Addgene plasmid # 196508 ; http://n2t.net/addgene:196508 ; RRID:Addgene_196508)
