[The description below was written by a language model from this plasmid's Addgene catalogue record and pLannotate feature annotations shown in this document.]
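Description:
pMD2.G-VSV-G-mut is a mammalian expression plasmid built on the pMD2.G envelope backbone, carrying a mutated version of the vesicular stomatitis virus G glycoprotein (Indiana strain) with two point substitutions, K47Q and R354A, introduced by Gibson cloning. The full plasmid is 5,822 bp. It is propagated in bacteria through a high-copy ColE1/pUC-type origin and selected with ampicillin via a β-lactamase gene driven by its own bla promoter. The record lists no mammalian selectable marker, so the plasmid suits transient transfection. A short fragment of the SV40 origin is also annotated upstream of the expression cassette.

The payload is a single transcription unit. The human CMV immediate-early enhancer and promoter drive transcription through an internally truncated human β-globin intron, which generally improves mRNA processing and expression, followed by the untagged VSV-G coding sequence. A small β-globin coding fragment annotated downstream appears to be residual globin sequence adjoining the human β-globin polyadenylation signal that terminates the transcript. The catalogue gives 1,425 bp for both the insert and the backbone, whereas the annotated VSV-G CDS spans about 1.5 kb, so these size fields should be treated with caution.

The stated purpose is simply to supply the K47Q/R354A VSV-G mutant. pMD2.G-type plasmids are generally co-transfected with packaging and transfer plasmids to pseudotype lentiviral particles. The associated publication concerns engineered cell entry linked to receptor biology and single-cell genomics, which is consistent with use as a modified envelope component. However, the record does not describe the functional effect of the two mutations.
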