Features (pLannotate 1.2.2; 10 found; start..end, strand, type, name):
     37..79      -  rep_origin     SV40 ori (fragment): SV40 origin of replication
    161..540     +  enhancer       CMV enhancer: human cytomegalovirus immediate early enhancer
    541..744     +  promoter       CMV promoter: human cytomegalovirus (CMV) immediate early promoter
    878..1353    +  intron         β-globin intron: internally truncated intron from human β-globin
   1428..2963    +  CDS            VSV-G: vesicular stomatitis virus G glycoprotein Indiana strain
   3083..3160    +  CDS            HBB (fragment): HBB_PONPY - Experimental evidence at transcript level: Swiss-Prot protein existence level 2. Involved in oxygen transport from the lung to the various peripheral tissues. From Pongo pygmaeus (Bornean orangutan).
   3164..3558    +  polyA_signal   β-globin poly(A): human β-globin polyadenylation signal
   4068..4656    -  rep_origin     ori: high-copy-number ColE1/pMB1/pBR322/pUC origin of replication
   4827..5687    -  CDS            AmpR: β-lactamase; bla; confers resistance to ampicillin, carbenicillin, and related antibiotics
   5688..5792    -  promoter       AmpR promoter: bla
>Addgene plasmid #196508 | pMD2.G-VSV-G-mut | addgene full sequence | sequence record 393180 | Addgene NGS Result
GGATCCCCTGAGGGGGCCCCCATGGGCTAGAGGATCCGGCCTCGGCCTCTGCATAAATAAAAAAAATTAG
TCAGCCATGAGCTTGGCCCATTGCATACGTTGTATCCATATCATAATATGTACATTTATATTGGCTCATG
TCCAACATTACCGCCATGTTGACATTGATTATTGACTAGTTATTAATAGTAATCAATTACGGGGTCATTA
GTTCATAGCCCATATATGGAGTTCCGCGTTACATAACTTACGGTAAATGGCCCGCCTGGCTGACCGCCCA
ACGACCCCCGCCCATTGACGTCAATAATGACGTATGTTCCCATAGTAACGCCAATAGGGACTTTCCATTG
ACGTCAATGGGTGGAGTATTTACGGTAAACTGCCCACTTGGCAGTACATCAAGTGTATCATATGCCAAGT
ACGCCCCCTATTGACGTCAATGACGGTAAATGGCCCGCCTGGCATTATGCCCAGTACATGACCTTATGGG
ACTTTCCTACTTGGCAGTACATCTACGTATTAGTCATCGCTATTACCATGGTGATGCGGTTTTGGCAGTA
CATCAATGGGCGTGGATAGCGGTTTGACTCACGGGGATTTCCAAGTCTCCACCCCATTGACGTCAATGGG
AGTTTGTTTTGGCACCAAAATCAACGGGACTTTCCAAAATGTCGTAACAACTCCGCCCCATTGACGCAAA
TGGGCGGTAGGCGTGTACGGTGGGAGGTCTATATAAGCAGAGCTCGTTTAGTGAACCGTCAGATCGCCTG
GAGACGCCATCCACGCTGTTTTGACCTCCATAGAAGACACCGGGACCGATCCAGCCTCCCCTCGAAGCTT
ACATGTGGTACCGAGCTCGGATCCTGAGAACTTCAGGGTGAGTCTATGGGACCCTTGATGTTTTCTTTCC
CCTTCTTTTCTATGGTTAAGTTCATGTCATAGGAAGGGGAGAAGTAACAGGGTACACATATTGACCAAAT
CAGGGTAATTTTGCATTTGTAATTTTAAAAAATGCTTTCTTCTTTTAATATACTTTTTTGTTTATCTTAT
TTCTAATACTTTCCCTAATCTCTTTCTTTCAGGGCAATAATGATACAATGTATCATGCCTCTTTGCACCA
TTCTAAAGAATAACAGTGATAATTTCTGGGTTAAGGCAATAGCAATATTTCTGCATATAAATATTTCTGC
ATATAAATTGTAACTGATGTAAGAGGTTTCATATTGCTAATAGCAGCTACAATCCAGCTACCATTCTGCT
TTTATTTTATGGTTGGGATAAGGCTGGATTATTCTGAGTCCAAGCTAGGCCCTTTTGCTAATCATGTTCA
TACCTCTTATCTTCCTCCCACAGCTCCTGGGCAACGTGCTGGTCTGTGTGCTGGCCCATCACTTTGGCAA
AGCACGTGAGATCTGAATTCTGACACTATGAAGTGCCTTTTGTACTTAGCCTTTTTATTCATTGGGGTGA
ATTGCAAGTTCACCATAGTTTTTCCACACAACCAAAAAGGAAACTGGAAAAATGTTCCTTCTAATTACCA
TTATTGCCCGTCAAGCTCAGATTTAAATTGGCATAATGACTTAATAGGCACAGCCTTACAAGTCAAAATG
CCCCAGAGTCACAAGGCTATTCAAGCAGACGGTTGGATGTGTCATGCTTCCAAATGGGTCACTACTTGTG
ATTTCCGCTGGTATGGACCGAAGTATATAACACATTCCATCCGATCCTTCACTCCATCTGTAGAACAATG
CAAGGAAAGCATTGAACAAACGAAACAAGGAACTTGGCTGAATCCAGGCTTCCCTCCTCAAAGTTGTGGA
TATGCAACTGTGACGGATGCCGAAGCAGTGATTGTCCAGGTGACTCCTCACCATGTGCTGGTTGATGAAT
ACACAGGAGAATGGGTTGATTCACAGTTCATCAACGGAAAATGCAGCAATTACATATGCCCCACTGTCCA
TAACTCTACAACCTGGCATTCTGACTATAAGGTCAAAGGGCTATGTGATTCTAACCTCATTTCCATGGAC
ATCACCTTCTTCTCAGAGGACGGAGAGCTATCATCCCTGGGAAAGGAGGGCACAGGGTTCAGAAGTAACT
ACTTTGCTTATGAAACTGGAGGCAAGGCCTGCAAAATGCAATACTGCAAGCATTGGGGAGTCAGACTCCC
ATCAGGTGTCTGGTTCGAGATGGCTGATAAGGATCTCTTTGCTGCAGCCAGATTCCCTGAATGCCCAGAA
GGGTCAAGTATCTCTGCTCCATCTCAGACCTCAGTGGATGTAAGTCTAATTCAGGACGTTGAGAGGATCT
TGGATTATTCCCTCTGCCAAGAAACCTGGAGCAAAATCAGAGCGGGTCTTCCAATCTCTCCAGTGGATCT
CAGCTATCTTGCTCCTAAAAACCCAGGAACCGGTCCTGCTTTCACCATAATCAATGGTACCCTAAAATAC
TTTGAGACCAGATACATCAGAGTCGATATTGCTGCTCCAATCCTCTCAAGAATGGTCGGAATGATCAGTG
GAACTACCACAGAAGCCGAACTGTGGGATGACTGGGCACCATATGAAGACGTGGAAATTGGACCCAATGG
AGTTCTGAGGACCAGTTCAGGATATAAGTTTCCTTTATACATGATTGGACATGGTATGTTGGACTCCGAT
CTTCATCTTAGCTCAAAGGCTCAGGTGTTCGAACATCCTCACATTCAAGACGCTGCTTCGCAACTTCCTG
ATGATGAGAGTTTATTTTTTGGTGATACTGGGCTATCCAAAAATCCAATCGAGCTTGTAGAAGGTTGGTT
CAGTAGTTGGAAAAGCTCTATTGCCTCTTTTTTCTTTATCATAGGGTTAATCATTGGACTATTCTTGGTT
CTCCGAGTTGGTATCCATCTTTGCATTAAATTAAAGCACACCAAGAAAAGACAGATTTATACAGACATAG
AGATGAACCGACTTGGAAAGTAACTCAAATCCTGCACAACAGATTCTTCATGTTTGGACCAAATCAACTT
GTGATACCATGCTCAAAGAGGCCTCAATTATATTTGAGTTTTTAATTTTTATGAAAAAAAAAAAAAAAAA
CGGAATTCACCCCACCAGTGCAGGCTGCCTATCAGAAAGTGGTGGCTGGTGTGGCTAATGCCCTGGCCCA
CAAGTATCACTAAGCTCGCTTTCTTGCTGTCCAATTTCTATTAAAGGTTCCTTTGTTCCCTAAGTCCAAC
TACTAAACTGGGGGATATTATGAAGGGCCTTGAGCATCTGGATTCTGCCTAATAAAAAACATTTATTTTC
ATTGCAATGATGTATTTAAATTATTTCTGAATATTTTACTAAAAAGGGAATGTGGGAGGTCAGTGCATTT
AAAACATAAAGAAATGAAGAGCTAGTTCAAACCTTGGGAAAATACACTATATCTTAAACTCCATGAAAGA
AGGTGAGGCTGCAAACAGCTAATGCACATTGGCAACAGCCCCTGATGCCTATGCCTTATTCATCCCTCAG
AAAAGGATTCAAGTAGAGGCTTGATTTGGAGGTTAAAGTTTTGCTATGCTGTATTTTACATTACTTATTG
TTTTAGCTGTCCTCATGAATGTCTTTTCACTACCCATTTGCTTATCCTGCATCTCTCAGCCTTGACTCCA
CTCAGTTCTCTTGCTTAGAGATACCACCTTTCCCCTGAAGTGTTCCTTCCATGTTTTACGGCGAGATGGT
TTCTCCTCGCCTGGCCACTCAGCCTTAGTTGTCTCTGTTGTCTTATAGAGGTCTACTTGAAGAAGGAAAA
ACAGGGGGCATGGTTTGACTGTCCTGTGAGCCCTTCTTCCCTGCCTCCCCCACTCACAGTGACCCGGAAT
CCCTCGACATGGCAGTCTAGCACTAGTGCGGCCGCAGATCTGCTTCCTCGCTCACTGACTCGCTGCGCTC
GGTCGTTCGGCTGCGGCGAGCGGTATCAGCTCACTCAAAGGCGGTAATACGGTTATCCACAGAATCAGGG
GATAACGCAGGAAAGAACATGTGAGCAAAAGGCCAGCAAAAGGCCAGGAACCGTAAAAAGGCCGCGTTGC
TGGCGTTTTTCCATAGGCTCCGCCCCCCTGACGAGCATCACAAAAATCGACGCTCAAGTCAGAGGTGGCG
AAACCCGACAGGACTATAAAGATACCAGGCGTTTCCCCCTGGAAGCTCCCTCGTGCGCTCTCCTGTTCCG
ACCCTGCCGCTTACCGGATACCTGTCCGCCTTTCTCCCTTCGGGAAGCGTGGCGCTTTCTCATAGCTCAC
GCTGTAGGTATCTCAGTTCGGTGTAGGTCGTTCGCTCCAAGCTGGGCTGTGTGCACGAACCCCCCGTTCA
GCCCGACCGCTGCGCCTTATCCGGTAACTATCGTCTTGAGTCCAACCCGGTAAGACACGACTTATCGCCA
CTGGCAGCAGCCACTGGTAACAGGATTAGCAGAGCGAGGTATGTAGGCGGTGCTACAGAGTTCTTGAAGT
GGTGGCCTAACTACGGCTACACTAGAAGAACAGTATTTGGTATCTGCGCTCTGCTGAAGCCAGTTACCTT
CGGAAAAAGAGTTGGTAGCTCTTGATCCGGCAAACAAACCACCGCTGGTAGCGGTGGTTTTTTTGTTTGC
AAGCAGCAGATTACGCGCAGAAAAAAAGGATCTCAAGAAGATCCTTTGATCTTTTCTACGGGGTCTGACG
CTCAGTGGAACGAAAACTCACGTTAAGGGATTTTGGTCATGAGATTATCAAAAAGGATCTTCACCTAGAT
CCTTTTAAATTAAAAATGAAGTTTTAAATCAATCTAAAGTATATATGAGTAAACTTGGTCTGACAGTTAC
CAATGCTTAATCAGTGAGGCACCTATCTCAGCGATCTGTCTATTTCGTTCATCCATAGTTGCCTGACTCC
CCGTCGTGTAGATAACTACGATACGGGAGGGCTTACCATCTGGCCCCAGTGCTGCAATGATACCGCGAGA
CCCACGCTCACCGGCTCCAGATTTATCAGCAATAAACCAGCCAGCCGGAAGGGCCGAGCGCAGAAGTGGT
CCTGCAACTTTATCCGCCTCCATCCAGTCTATTAATTGTTGCCGGGAAGCTAGAGTAAGTAGTTCGCCAG
TTAATAGTTTGCGCAACGTTGTTGCCATTGCTACAGGCATCGTGGTGTCACGCTCGTCGTTTGGTATGGC
TTCATTCAGCTCCGGTTCCCAACGATCAAGGCGAGTTACATGATCCCCCATGTTGTGCAAAAAAGCGGTT
AGCTCCTTCGGTCCTCCGATCGTTGTCAGAAGTAAGTTGGCCGCAGTGTTATCACTCATGGTTATGGCAG
CACTGCATAATTCTCTTACTGTCATGCCATCCGTAAGATGCTTTTCTGTGACTGGTGAGTACTCAACCAA
GTCATTCTGAGAATAGTGTATGCGGCGACCGAGTTGCTCTTGCCCGGCGTCAATACGGGATAATACCGCG
CCACATAGCAGAACTTTAAAAGTGCTCATCATTGGAAAACGTTCTTCGGGGCGAAAACTCTCAAGGATCT
TACCGCTGTTGAGATCCAGTTCGATGTAACCCACTCGTGCACCCAACTGATCTTCAGCATCTTTTACTTT
CACCAGCGTTTCTGGGTGAGCAAAAACAGGAAGGCAAAATGCCGCAAAAAAGGGAATAAGGGCGACACGG
AAATGTTGAATACTCATACTCTTCCTTTTTCAATATTATTGAAGCATTTATCAGGGTTATTGTCTCATGA
GCGGATACATATTTGAATGTATTTAGAAAAATAAACAAATAGGGGTTCCGCGCACATTTCCCCGAAAAGT
GCCACCTGACGT
